>Addgene plasmid #189778 | pCyterm-mScarlet3_N1 | addgene full sequence | sequence record 376496 | Addgene NGS Result
CGAGGCCGCCTCGGCCTCTGAGCTATTCCAGAAGTAGTGAGGAGGCTTTTTTGGAGGCCTAGGCTTTTGC
AAAGATCGATCAAGAGACAGGATGAGGATCGTTTCGCATGATTGAACAAGATGGATTGCACGCAGGTTCT
CCGGCCGCTTGGGTGGAGAGGCTATTCGGCTATGACTGGGCACAACAGACAATCGGCTGCTCTGATGCCG
CCGTGTTCCGGCTGTCAGCGCAGGGGCGCCCGGTTCTTTTTGTCAAGACCGACCTGTCCGGTGCCCTGAA
TGAACTGCAAGACGAGGCAGCGCGGCTATCGTGGCTGGCCACGACGGGCGTTCCTTGCGCAGCTGTGCTC
GACGTTGTCACTGAAGCGGGAAGGGACTGGCTGCTATTGGGCGAAGTGCCGGGGCAGGATCTCCTGTCAT
CTCACCTTGCTCCTGCCGAGAAAGTATCCATCATGGCTGATGCAATGCGGCGGCTGCATACGCTTGATCC
GGCTACCTGCCCATTCGACCACCAAGCGAAACATCGCATCGAGCGAGCACGTACTCGGATGGAAGCCGGT
CTTGTCGATCAGGATGATCTGGACGAAGAGCATCAGGGGCTCGCGCCAGCCGAACTGTTCGCCAGGCTCA
AGGCGAGCATGCCCGACGGCGAGGATCTCGTCGTGACCCATGGCGATGCCTGCTTGCCGAATATCATGGT
GGAAAATGGCCGCTTTTCTGGATTCATCGACTGTGGCCGGCTGGGTGTGGCGGACCGCTATCAGGACATA
GCGTTGGCTACCCGTGATATTGCTGAAGAGCTTGGCGGCGAATGGGCTGACCGCTTCCTCGTGCTTTACG
GTATCGCCGCTCCCGATTCGCAGCGCATCGCCTTCTATCGCCTTCTTGACGAGTTCTTCTGAGCGGGACT
CTGGGGTTCGAAATGACCGACCAAGCGACGCCCAACCTGCCATCACGAGATTTCGATTCCACCGCCGCCT
TCTATGAAAGGTTGGGCTTCGGAATCGTTTTCCGGGACGCCGGCTGGATGATCCTCCAGCGCGGGGATCT
CATGCTGGAGTTCTTCGCCCACCCTAGGGGGAGGCTAACTGAAACACGGAAGGAGACAATACCGGAAGGA
ACCCGCGCTATGACGGCAATAAAAAGACAGAATAAAACGCACGGTGTTGGGTCGTTTGTTCATAAACGCG
GGGTTCGGTCCCAGGGCTGGCACTCTGTCGATACCCCACCGAGACCCCATTGGGGCCAATACGCCCGCGT
TTCTTCCTTTTCCCCACCCCACCCCCCAAGTTCGGGTGAAGGCCCAGGGCTCGCAGCCAACGTCGGGGCG
GCAGGCCCTGCCATAGCCTCAGGTTACTCATATATACTTTAGATTGATTTAAAACTTCATTTTTAATTTA
AAAGGATCTAGGTGAAGATCCTTTTTGATAATCTCATGACCAAAATCCCTTAACGTGAGTTTTCGTTCCA
CTGAGCGTCAGACCCCGTAGAAAAGATCAAAGGATCTTCTTGAGATCCTTTTTTTCTGCGCGTAATCTGC
TGCTTGCAAACAAAAAAACCACCGCTACCAGCGGTGGTTTGTTTGCCGGATCAAGAGCTACCAACTCTTT
TTCCGAAGGTAACTGGCTTCAGCAGAGCGCAGATACCAAATACTGTTCTTCTAGTGTAGCCGTAGTTAGG
CCACCACTTCAAGAACTCTGTAGCACCGCCTACATACCTCGCTCTGCTAATCCTGTTACCAGTGGCTGCT
GCCAGTGGCGATAAGTCGTGTCTTACCGGGTTGGACTCAAGACGATAGTTACCGGATAAGGCGCAGCGGT
CGGGCTGAACGGGGGGTTCGTGCACACAGCCCAGCTTGGAGCGAACGACCTACACCGAACTGAGATACCT
ACAGCGTGAGCTATGAGAAAGCGCCACGCTTCCCGAAGGGAGAAAGGCGGACAGGTATCCGGTAAGCGGC
AGGGTCGGAACAGGAGAGCGCACGAGGGAGCTTCCAGGGGGAAACGCCTGGTATCTTTATAGTCCTGTCG
GGTTTCGCCACCTCTGACTTGAGCGTCGATTTTTGTGATGCTCGTCAGGGGGGCGGAGCCTATGGAAAAA
CGCCAGCAACGCGGCCTTTTTACGGTTCCTGGCCTTTTGCTGGCCTTTTGCTCACATGTTCTTTCCTGCG
TTATCCCCTGATTCTGTGGATAACCGTATTACCGCCATGCATTAGTTATTAATAGTAATCAATTACGGGG
TCATTAGTTCATAGCCCATATATGGAGTTCCGCGTTACATAACTTACGGTAAATGGCCCGCCTGGCTGAC
CGCCCAACGACCCCCGCCCATTGACGTCAATAATGACGTATGTTCCCATAGTAACGCCAATAGGGACTTT
CCATTGACGTCAATGGGTGGAGTATTTACGGTAAACTGCCCACTTGGCAGTACATCAAGTGTATCATATG
CCAAGTACGCCCCCTATTGACGTCAATGACGGTAAATGGCCCGCCTGGCATTATGCCCAGTACATGACCT
TATGGGACTTTCCTACTTGGCAGTACATCTACGTATTAGTCATCGCTATTACCATGGTGATGCGGTTTTG
GCAGTACATCAATGGGCGTGGATAGCGGTTTGACTCACGGGGATTTCCAAGTCTCCACCCCATTGACGTC
AATGGGAGTTTGTTTTGGCACCAAAATCAACGGGACTTTCCAAAATGTCGTAACAACTCCGCCCCATTGA
CGCAAATGGGCGGTAGGCGTGTACGGTGGGAGGTCTATATAAGCAGAGCTGGTTTAGTGAACCGTCAGAT
CCGCTAGCGCTACCGGACTCAGATCTGGTACCCCTTGCAGCTTCCAGTTGTCAGGAAGAGAAGGCTCCCA
TGGATCCTGTGGTGGTGCTGGGGCTCTGTCTCTCCTGTTTGCTTCTCCTTTCACTCTGGAAACAGAGCTA
TGGGGGAGGGAAGCTTCGAATTCTGCAGTCGACGGTACCGCGGGCCCGGGATCCACCGGTCGCCACCATG
GATAGCACCGAGGCAGTGATCAAGGAGTTCATGCGGTTCAAGGTGCACATGGAGGGCTCCATGAACGGCC
ACGAGTTCGAGATCGAGGGCGAGGGCGAGGGCCGCCCCTACGAGGGCACCCAGACCGCCAAGCTGAGGGT
GACCAAGGGTGGCCCCCTGCCCTTCTCCTGGGACATCCTGTCCCCTCAGTTCATGTACGGCTCCAGGGCC
TTCACGAAGCACCCCGCCGACATCCCCGACTACTGGAAGCAGTCCTTCCCCGAGGGCTTCAAGTGGGAGC
GCGTGATGAACTTCGAGGACGGCGGCGCCGTGTCCGTGGCCCAGGACACCTCCCTGGAGGACGGCACCCT
GATCTACAAGGTGAAGCTCCGCGGCACCAACTTCCCTCCTGACGGCCCCGTAATGCAGAAGAAGACAATG
GGCTGGGAAGCATCCACCGAGCGGTTGTACCCCGAGGACGTCGTGCTGAAGGGCGACATTAAGATGGCCC
TGCGCCTGAAGGACGGCGGCCGCTACCTGGCGGACTTCAAGACCACCTACAGGGCCAAGAAGCCCGTGCA
GATGCCCGGCGCCTTCAACATCGACCGCAAGTTGGACATCACATCCCACAACGAGGACTACACCGTGGTG
GAACAGTACGAACGCTCCGTGGCCCGCCACTCCACCGGCGGCTCCGGTGGCTCCTAACTGTACAAGTAAG
CGGCCGCGACTCTAGATCATAATCAGCCATACCACATTTGTAGAGGTTTTACTTGCTTTAAAAAACCTCC
CACACCTCCCCCTGAACCTGAAACATAAAATGAATGCAATTGTTGTTGTTAACTTGTTTATTGCAGCTTA
TAATGGTTACAAATAAAGCAATAGCATCACAAATTTCACAAATAAAGCATTTTTTTCACTGCATTCTAGT
TGTGGTTTGTCCAAACTCATCAATGTATCTTAAGGCGTAAATTGTAAGCGTTAATATTTTGTTAAAATTC
GCGTTAAATTTTTGTTAAATCAGCTCATTTTTTAACCAATAGGCCGAAATCGGCAAAATCCCTTATAAAT
CAAAAGAATAGACCGAGATAGGGT
[37 nt withheld, positions 4085-4121]
AAAGAACGTGGACTCCAACGTCAAAGG
[49 nt withheld, positions 4149-4197]
T
[91 nt withheld, positions 4199-4289]
G
[124 nt withheld, positions 4291-4414]
CAGGTGGCACTTTTCGGGGAAATGTGCGCGGAACCCCTATTTGTTTATTTTTCTAAATACATTCAAATAT
GTATCCGCTCATGAGACAATAACCCTGATAAATGCTTCAATAATATTGAAAAAGGAAGAGTCCTGAGGCG
GAAAGAACCAGCTGTGGAATGTGTGTCAGTTAGGGTGTGGAAAGTCCCCAGGCTCCCCAGCAGGCAGAAG
TATGCAAAGCATGCATCTCAATTAGTCAGCAACCAGGTGTGGAAAGTCCCCAGGCTCCCCAGCAGGCAGA
AGTATGCAAAGCATGCATCTCAATTAGTCAGCAACCATAGTCCCGCCCCTAACTCCGCCCATCCCGCCCC
TAACTCCGCCCAGTTCCGCCCATTCTCCGCCCCATGGCTGACTAATTTTTTTTATTTATGCAGAGGC
Features (pLannotate 1.2.2; 16 found; start..end, strand, type, name):
    108..902     +  CDS            NeoR/KanR: aminoglycoside phosphotransferase from Tn5; aph(3')-II (or nptII); confers resistance to neomycin, kanamycin, and G418 (Geneticin®)
    923..1075    +  CDS            ble (fragment): BLE_KLEPN - Experimental evidence at protein level: Swiss-Prot protein existence level 1. Binding protein with a strong affinity to the bleomycin family of antibiotics. Binds to CL990; an antimitotic-antibiotic compound. From Klebsiella pneumoniae.
   1134..1181    +  polyA_signal   HSV TK poly(A) signal: herpes simplex virus thymidine kinase polyadenylation signal (Cole and Stacy, 1985)
   1272..1288    -  polyA_signal   bGH poly(A) signal (fragment): bovine growth hormone polyadenylation signal
   1510..2098    +  rep_origin     ori: high-copy-number ColE1/pMB1/pBR322/pUC origin of replication
   2273..2576    +  enhancer       CMV enhancer: human cytomegalovirus immediate early enhancer
   2577..2780    +  promoter       CMV promoter: human cytomegalovirus (CMV) immediate early promoter
   2803..2826    +  misc_feature   MCS (fragment): multiple cloning site
   2870..2956    +  CDS            CYP2C1 (fragment): CP2C1_RABIT - Experimental evidence at protein level: Swiss-Prot protein existence level 1. Cytochromes P450 are a group of heme-thiolate monooxygenases. In liver microsomes, this enzyme is involved in an NADPH-dependent electron transport pathway. It oxidizes a variety of structurally unrelated compounds, including steroids, fatty acids, and xenobiotics. From Oryctolagus cuniculus (Rabbit).
   2951..2994    +  misc_feature   MCS (fragment): multiple cloning site
   3008..3678    +  CDS            mScarlet-2I (fragment): mScarlet-I derivative in which the N- and C-termini have been modified to reduce cytotoxicity (Valbuena et al., 2020) preserves the original mammalian codon optimization
   3725..3808    +  CDS            large T antigen (fragment): large T antigen from SV40 (simian virus 40)
   3831..3952    +  polyA_signal   SV40 poly(A) signal: SV40 polyadenylation signal
   3986..4414    -  rep_origin     f1 ori (sequence partly withheld): f1 bacteriophage origin of replication; arrow indicates direction of (+) strand synthesis
   4441..4545    +  promoter       AmpR promoter: bla
   4547..73      +  promoter       SV40 promoter (across the origin): SV40 enhancer and early promoter
