[The description below was written by a language model from this plasmid's Addgene catalogue record and pLannotate feature annotations shown in this document.]
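Description:
pCyterm-mScarlet3_N1 is a 4.8 kb mammalian expression plasmid built on an N1-type backbone (pN1), in which the fluorescent protein sits downstream of the fusion partner. It is maintained in E. coli through a high-copy ColE1/pUC-type origin and selected with kanamycin. The resistance cassette is the Tn5 aminoglycoside phosphotransferase (NeoR/KanR), placed behind tandem bacterial (AmpR/bla) and SV40 early promoters and followed by an HSV TK polyadenylation signal. This arrangement allows kanamycin selection in bacteria and, in principle, G418 selection in mammalian cells. An f1 origin is also present. The short ble, bGH poly(A) and large T antigen annotations are partial matches within backbone sequence rather than functional elements.

The payload is driven by the CMV immediate-early enhancer and promoter and terminated by the SV40 poly(A) signal. It encodes Cyterm-mScarlet3: a short N-terminal segment annotated as a fragment of rabbit cytochrome P450 CYP2C1, joined through residual multiple-cloning-site sequence to the red fluorescent protein. The annotation tool labels the fluorescent protein as an mScarlet-2I fragment, presumably the closest match in its database, whereas the catalogue entry identifies it as synthetic mScarlet3. The P450 segment acts as an endoplasmic reticulum membrane anchor that displays the fluorescent protein on the cytoplasmic face of the ER.

The stated purpose is testing the oligomerization tendency of mScarlet3 in mammalian cells with the OSER (organized smooth endoplasmic reticulum) assay. In that assay, fluorescent proteins that self-associate crosslink ER membranes into characteristic whorl structures, while truly monomeric proteins leave the normal reticular ER pattern intact.
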