Addgene plasmid #189778: pCyterm-mScarlet3_N1
Purpose: Construct for testing oligimerization of mScarlet3 in mammalian cells by OSER assay
Depositing lab: Dorus Gadella. Depositing organization: University of Amsterdam. Publication: mScarlet3: a brilliant and fast-maturing red fluorescent protein. Gadella TWJ Jr, van Weeren L, Stouthamer J, Hink MA, Wolters AHG, Giepmans BNG, Aumonier S, Dupuy J, Royant A. Nat Methods. 2023 Apr;20(4):541-545. doi: 10.1038/s41592-023-01809-y. Epub 2023 Mar 27. PubMed 36973546.
Backbone
  Vector backbone: pN1
  Vector type: Mammalian Expression
Growth in bacteria
  Bacterial resistance: Kanamycin, 50 μg/mL
  Growth temperature: 37°C
  Growth strain: DH5alpha
  Copy number: High Copy
Gene/Insert
  Gene/Insert name: Cyterm-mScarlet3
  Species: Synthetic
  Promoter: CMV
  Cloning method: Restriction Enzyme; 5′ cloning site unknown (unknown if destroyed)
Terms and licenses: Academic/Nonprofit Terms; Industry Terms: Not Available to Industry
How to cite: pCyterm-mScarlet3_N1 was a gift from Dorus Gadella (Addgene plasmid # 189778 ; http://n2t.net/addgene:189778 ; RRID:Addgene_189778)
